Addgene plasmid #101615: pDONR221-ZNF385A
Purpose: Donor Vector containing ZNF385A transcription factor, part of the Human TFome Collection
Depositing lab: George Church. Depositing organization: Harvard Medical School. Publication: A comprehensive library of human transcription factors for cell fate engineering. Ng AHM, Khoshakhlagh P, Rojo Arias JE, Pasquini G, Wang K, Swiersy A, Shipman SL, Appleton E, Kiaee K, Kohman RE, Vernet A, Dysart M, Leeper K, Saylor W, Huang JY, Graveline A, Taipale J, Hill DE, Vidal M, Melero-Martin JM, Busskamp V, Church GM. Nat Biotechnol. 2021 Apr;39(4):510-519. doi: 10.1038/s41587-020-0742-6. Epub 2020 Nov 30. PubMed 33257861.
Backbone
  Vector backbone: pDONR221
  Backbone manufacturer: Invitrogen
  Vector type: Gateway shuttling vector
Growth in bacteria
  Bacterial resistance: Kanamycin, 50 μg/mL
  Growth temperature: 37°C
  Growth strain: DH5alpha
  Copy number: High Copy
Gene/Insert
  Gene/Insert name: ZNF385A (alt name: Q96PM9 (Uniprot ID))
  Species: H. sapiens (human)
  Mutation: Last nucleotide of stop codon removed to allow for Gateway C-terminal fusions
  Entrez Gene: ZNF385A (a.k.a. HZF, RZF, ZFP385, ZNF385, DKFZp586G1122)
  Cloning method: Gateway Cloning
  Sequencing primers: 5′ M13F(-21); 3′ M13R
Terms and licenses: Academic/Nonprofit Terms; Industry Terms: Not Available to Industry
Depositor comments: Harvard generated by gene synthesis
How to cite: pDONR221-ZNF385A was a gift from George Church (Addgene plasmid # 101615 ; http://n2t.net/addgene:101615 ; RRID:Addgene_101615)
