[The description below was written by a language model from this plasmid's Addgene catalogue record and pLannotate feature annotations shown in this document.]
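Description:
pDONR221-ZNF385A is a Gateway entry clone built on the Invitrogen pDONR221 backbone, carrying the human ZNF385A open reading frame as part of the Human TFome Collection of transcription factor clones. The 3,695 nt plasmid is maintained in E. coli at high copy through a ColE1/pUC-type origin and is selected with kanamycin via an aph(3')-Ia resistance gene. There is no eukaryotic promoter or mammalian selection cassette, so this is a shuttling intermediate rather than an expression vector. The only annotated promoter is a T7 promoter lying just outside the insert on the opposite strand. rrnB T1 and T2 terminators sit upstream of the cloning region, where they insulate the insert from read-through transcription originating in the backbone. Short lacI and lacZα fragments are backbone remnants with no apparent functional role.

The insert is a 1,158 nt coding sequence that matches human ZNF385A (also known as HZF or RZF) and was produced by gene synthesis. The annotation describes the protein as an RNA-binding zinc finger factor that influences the localisation and translation of certain mRNAs, including CEBPA, ITPR1 and p53 transcripts. The last nucleotide of the stop codon has been removed, so the frame stays open into the downstream recombination site and C-terminal fusions are possible after transfer. The ORF is flanked by two attL sites. The automated annotation labels both as attL3, whereas a pDONR221-derived entry clone would normally carry attL1 and attL2, so those labels should be treated with caution. An LR Clonase reaction moves the ORF directionally into any compatible destination vector. Within this collection, that step is used to build expression constructs for transcription factor overexpression and cell fate engineering screens. M13 forward and reverse primer sites are recorded for sequencing the insert.
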