Features (pLannotate 1.2.2; 10 found; start..end, strand, type, name):
      1..1158    +  CDS            ZNF385A: Z385A_HUMAN - Also known as HZF, RZF, ZNF385. Experimental evidence at protein level: Swiss-Prot protein existence level 1. RNA-binding protein that affects the localization and the translation of a subset of mRNA. May play a role in adipogenesis through binding to the 3'-UTR of CEBPA mRNA and regulation of its translation. Targets ITPR1 mRNA to dendrites in Purkinje cells, and may regulate its activity-dependent translation. With ELAVL1, binds the 3'- UTR of p53/TP53 mRNAs to control their nuclear export induced by CDKN2A. Hence, may regulate p53/TP53 expression and mediate in part the CDKN2A
   1158..1253    -  protein_bind   attL3: mutant version of attL; recombination site for the Gateway® LR reaction LR Clonase™
   1272..1290    -  promoter       T7 promoter: promoter for bacteriophage T7 RNA polymerase
   1424..2233    +  CDS            KanR: aminoglycoside phosphotransferase; aph(3')-Ia; confers resistance to kanamycin in bacteria or G418 (Geneticin®) in eukaryotes
   2380..2968    +  rep_origin     ori: high-copy-number ColE1/pMB1/pBR322/pUC origin of replication
   3151..3243    +  CDS            lacI (fragment): lac repressor; lacI; The lac repressor binds to the lac operator to inhibit transcription in E. coli. This inhibition can be relieved by adding lactose or isopropyl-β-D-thiogalactopyranoside (IPTG).
   3298..3325    -  terminator     rrnB T2 terminator: transcription terminator T2 from the E. coli rrnB gene
   3457..3500    +  terminator     rrnB T1 terminator: Escherichia coli rrnB; transcription terminator T1 from the E. coli rrnB gene
   3547..3583    -  CDS            lacZα (fragment): LacZα fragment of β-galactosidase; lacZ fragment
   3600..3695    +  protein_bind   attL3: mutant version of attL; recombination site for the Gateway® LR reaction LR Clonase™
>Addgene plasmid #101615 | pDONR221-ZNF385A | depositor full sequence | sequence record 191691 | Full Sequence
ATGATCCTTGGCAGTTTGAGCAGGGCTGGACCTTTACCCCTCCTGAGACAGCCCCCAATAATGCAACCGC
CCCTAGATTTAAAACAAATCCTCCCTTTCCCTTTAGAGCCAGCACCTACCCTTGGCCTATTTTCAAATTA
TTCAACAATGGACCCTGTCCAAAAGGCTGTCCTTTCCCATACTTTTGGTGGCCCCCTTTTGAAGACAAAA
AGGCCTGTAATCAGCTGTAATATCTGCCAAATCAGATTTAACAGCCAGAGCCAGGCAGAAGCCCATTATA
AAGGAAACAGACATGCGAGGAGAGTAAAAGGAATTGAGGCTGCAAAAACAAGAGGAAGAGAGCCTGGTGT
CAGAGAACCTGGTGACCCAGCGCCGCCTGGCAGTACGCCAACAAATGGTGATGGTGTAGCACCAAGACCT
GTATCAATGGAAAATGGCCTAGGACCTGCCCCTGGAAGCCCTGAAAAACAGCCTGGATCGCCGAGCCCGC
CATCAATCCCTGAAACTGGCCAAGGTGTTACAAAAGGTGAAGGTGGAACGCCAGCCCCAGCAAGTTTACC
TGGTGGATCGAAAGAAGAAGAAGAGAAGGCAAAGAGACTCCTATACTGTGCCCTGTGTAAAGTGGCTGTA
AATTCCCTCAGCCAATTAGAGGCCCATAATAAAGGCACAAAACATAAGACAATCCTTGAGGCGAGAAGTG
GCCTTGGACCAATAAAAGCATACCCAAGATTAGGACCGCCAACACCTGGAGAACCAGAGGCACCGGCCCA
AGACAGGACTTTCCACTGTGAAATCTGTAATGTGAAAGTAAATTCTGAAGTCCAATTGAAACAACATATC
AGCAGCAGGAGACACAGAGATGGTGTGGCTGGAAAGCCAAACCCCCTCCTTTCGAGACATAAAAAATCCA
GAGGAGCTGGAGAATTAGCTGGCACCCTCACTTTTTCAAAAGAATTGCCAAAGAGTTTAGCTGGTGGCCT
TTTGCCAAGCCCTTTAGCTGTGGCTGCTGTAATGGCTGCGGCGGCTGGTTCGCCTTTATCTTTAAGACCA
GCACCGGCTGCGCCCCTTTTACAAGGACCACCAATTACCCACCCTCTTTTACACCCTGCACCTGGGCCAA
TAAGAACTGCCCATGGCCCAATTTTATTTTCGCCATACAACTTTCTTGTACAAAGTTGGCATTATAAGAA
AGCATTGCTTATCAATTTGTTGCAACGAACAGGTCACTATCAGTCAAAATAAAATCATTATTTGCCATCC
AGCTGATATCCCCTATAGTGAGTCGTATTACATGGTCATAGCTGTTTCCTGGCAGCTCTGGCCCGTGTCT
CAAAATCTCTGATGTTACATTGCACAAGATAAAAATATATCATCATGAACAATAAAACTGTCTGCTTACA
TAAACAGTAATACAAGGGGTGTTATGAGCCATATTCAACGGGAAACGTCGAGGCCGCGATTAAATTCCAA
CATGGATGCTGATTTATATGGGTATAAATGGGCTCGCGATAATGTCGGGCAATCAGGTGCGACAATCTAT
CGCTTGTATGGGAAGCCCGATGCGCCAGAGTTGTTTCTGAAACATGGCAAAGGTAGCGTTGCCAATGATG
TTACAGATGAGATGGTCAGACTAAACTGGCTGACGGAATTTATGCCTCTTCCGACCATCAAGCATTTTAT
CCGTACTCCTGATGATGCATGGTTACTCACCACTGCGATCCCCGGAAAAACAGCATTCCAGGTATTAGAA
GAATATCCTGATTCAGGTGAAAATATTGTTGATGCGCTGGCAGTGTTCCTGCGCCGGTTGCATTCGATTC
CTGTTTGTAATTGTCCTTTTAACAGCGATCGCGTATTTCGTCTCGCTCAGGCGCAATCACGAATGAATAA
CGGTTTGGTTGATGCGAGTGATTTTGATGACGAGCGTAATGGCTGGCCTGTTGAACAAGTCTGGAAAGAA
ATGCATAAACTTTTGCCATTCTCACCGGATTCAGTCGTCACTCATGGTGATTTCTCACTTGATAACCTTA
TTTTTGACGAGGGGAAATTAATAGGTTGTATTGATGTTGGACGAGTCGGAATCGCAGACCGATACCAGGA
TCTTGCCATCCTATGGAACTGCCTCGGTGAGTTTTCTCCTTCATTACAGAAACGGCTTTTTCAAAAATAT
GGTATTGATAATCCTGATATGAATAAATTGCAGTTTCATTTGATGCTCGATGAGTTTTTCTAATCAGAAT
TGGTTAATTGGTTGTAACACTGGCAGAGCATTACGCTGACTTGACGGGACGGCGCAAGCTCATGACCAAA
ATCCCTTAACGTGAGTTACGCGTCGTTCCACTGAGCGTCAGACCCCGTAGAAAAGATCAAAGGATCTTCT
TGAGATCCTTTTTTTCTGCGCGTAATCTGCTGCTTGCAAACAAAAAAACCACCGCTACCAGCGGTGGTTT
GTTTGCCGGATCAAGAGCTACCAACTCTTTTTCCGAAGGTAACTGGCTTCAGCAGAGCGCAGATACCAAA
TACTGTTCTTCTAGTGTAGCCGTAGTTAGGCCACCACTTCAAGAACTCTGTAGCACCGCCTACATACCTC
GCTCTGCTAATCCTGTTACCAGTGGCTGCTGCCAGTGGCGATAAGTCGTGTCTTACCGGGTTGGACTCAA
GACGATAGTTACCGGATAAGGCGCAGCGGTCGGGCTGAACGGGGGGTTCGTGCACACAGCCCAGCTTGGA
GCGAACGACCTACACCGAACTGAGATACCTACAGCGTGAGCTATGAGAAAGCGCCACGCTTCCCGAAGGG
AGAAAGGCGGACAGGTATCCGGTAAGCGGCAGGGTCGGAACAGGAGAGCGCACGAGGGAGCTTCCAGGGG
GAAACGCCTGGTATCTTTATAGTCCTGTCGGGTTTCGCCACCTCTGACTTGAGCGTCGATTTTTGTGATG
CTCGTCAGGGGGGCGGAGCCTATGGAAAAACGCCAGCAACGCGGCCTTTTTACGGTTCCTGGCCTTTTGC
TGGCCTTTTGCTCACATGTTCTTTCCTGCGTTATCCCCTGATTCTGTGGATAACCGTATTACCGCCTTTG
AGTGAGCTGATACCGCTCGCCGCAGCCGAACGACCGAGCGCAGCGAGTCAGTGAGCGAGGAAGCGGAAGA
GCGCCCAATACGCAAACCGCCTCTCCCCGCGCGTTGGCCGATTCATTAATGCAGCTGGCACGACAGGTTT
CCCGACTGGAAAGCGGGCAGTGAGCGCAACGCAATTAATACGCGTACCGCTAGCCAGGAAGAGTTTGTAG
AAACGCAAAAAGGCCATCCGTCAGGATGGCCTTCTGCTTAGTTTGATGCCTGGCAGTTTATGGCGGGCGT
CCTGCCCGCCACCCTCCGGGCCGTTGCTTCACAACGTTCAAATCCGCTCCCGGCGGATTTGTCCTACTCA
GGAGAGCGTTCACCGACAAACAACAGATAAAACGAAAGGCCCAGTCTTCCGACTGAGCCTTTCGTTTTAT
TTGATGCCTGGCAGTTCCCTACTCTCGCGTTAACGCTAGCATGGATGTTTTCCCAGTCACGACGTTGTAA
AACGACGGCCAGTCTTAAGCTCGGGCCCCAAATAATGATTTTATTTTGACTGATAGTGACCTGTTCGTTG
CAACAAATTGATGAGCAATGCTTTTTTATAATGCCAACTTTGTACAAAAAAGTTG
