>Addgene plasmid #101615 | pDONR221-ZNF385A | depositor partial sequence | sequence record 191692 | insert
ATGATCCTTGGCAGTTTGAGCAGGGCTGGACCTTTACCCCTCCTGAGACAGCCCCCAATAATGCAACCGC
CCCTAGATTTAAAACAAATCCTCCCTTTCCCTTTAGAGCCAGCACCTACCCTTGGCCTATTTTCAAATTA
TTCAACAATGGACCCTGTCCAAAAGGCTGTCCTTTCCCATACTTTTGGTGGCCCCCTTTTGAAGACAAAA
AGGCCTGTAATCAGCTGTAATATCTGCCAAATCAGATTTAACAGCCAGAGCCAGGCAGAAGCCCATTATA
AAGGAAACAGACATGCGAGGAGAGTAAAAGGAATTGAGGCTGCAAAAACAAGAGGAAGAGAGCCTGGTGT
CAGAGAACCTGGTGACCCAGCGCCGCCTGGCAGTACGCCAACAAATGGTGATGGTGTAGCACCAAGACCT
GTATCAATGGAAAATGGCCTAGGACCTGCCCCTGGAAGCCCTGAAAAACAGCCTGGATCGCCGAGCCCGC
CATCAATCCCTGAAACTGGCCAAGGTGTTACAAAAGGTGAAGGTGGAACGCCAGCCCCAGCAAGTTTACC
TGGTGGATCGAAAGAAGAAGAAGAGAAGGCAAAGAGACTCCTATACTGTGCCCTGTGTAAAGTGGCTGTA
AATTCCCTCAGCCAATTAGAGGCCCATAATAAAGGCACAAAACATAAGACAATCCTTGAGGCGAGAAGTG
GCCTTGGACCAATAAAAGCATACCCAAGATTAGGACCGCCAACACCTGGAGAACCAGAGGCACCGGCCCA
AGACAGGACTTTCCACTGTGAAATCTGTAATGTGAAAGTAAATTCTGAAGTCCAATTGAAACAACATATC
AGCAGCAGGAGACACAGAGATGGTGTGGCTGGAAAGCCAAACCCCCTCCTTTCGAGACATAAAAAATCCA
GAGGAGCTGGAGAATTAGCTGGCACCCTCACTTTTTCAAAAGAATTGCCAAAGAGTTTAGCTGGTGGCCT
TTTGCCAAGCCCTTTAGCTGTGGCTGCTGTAATGGCTGCGGCGGCTGGTTCGCCTTTATCTTTAAGACCA
GCACCGGCTGCGCCCCTTTTACAAGGACCACCAATTACCCACCCTCTTTTACACCCTGCACCTGGGCCAA
TAAGAACTGCCCATGGCCCAATTTTATTTTCGCCATA
